Addgene plasmid #131855: VAMP8-SuperNova
Purpose: Expresses SuperNova fused to endosomal SNARE VAMP8
Depositing lab: Geert van den Bogaart. Depositing organization: University of Groningen. Publication: Radical Stress Is More Cytotoxic in the Nucleus than in Other Organelles. Paardekooper LM, van Vroonhoven E, Ter Beest M, van den Bogaart G. Int J Mol Sci. 2019 Aug 25;20(17). pii: ijms20174147. doi: 10.3390/ijms20174147. PubMed 31450682.
Backbone
  Vector backbone: pEGFP-N1
  Backbone manufacturer: CloneTech
  Modifications to backbone: none
  Vector type: Mammalian Expression
Growth in bacteria
  Bacterial resistance: Kanamycin, 50 μg/mL
  Growth temperature: 37°C
  Growth strain: DH5alpha
  Copy number: High Copy
Gene/Insert
  Gene/Insert name: SuperNova
  Species: Synthetic
  Promoter: CMV
  Tag / fusion protein: VAMP8 (mouse sequence) (N terminal on insert); Myc-tag (C terminal on insert)
  Cloning method: Restriction Enzyme; 5′ cloning site HindIII (not destroyed); 3′ cloning site NotI (not destroyed)
  Sequencing primers: 5′ CGCAAATGGGCGGTAGGCGTG; 3′ GAAATTTGTGATGCTATTGC
Terms and licenses: Academic/Nonprofit Terms; Industry Terms: Not Available to Industry
Depositor comments: The construct for cytosolic expression of SuperNova was constructed by replacing EGFP in pEGFP-N1 with synthetic SuperNova fused to a C-terminal Myc-tag using restriction sites BamHI and NotI. Endosomal targeting was achieved by inserting VAMP8 into the cytosolic SuperNova vector using restriction sites HindIII and BamHI, tagging the C-terminus of VAMP8 with SuperNova which results in luminal localization of SuperNova.
How to cite: VAMP8-SuperNova was a gift from Geert van den Bogaart (Addgene plasmid # 131855 ; http://n2t.net/addgene:131855 ; RRID:Addgene_131855)
