[The description below was written by a language model from this plasmid's Addgene catalogue record and pLannotate feature annotations shown in this document.]
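Description:
VAMP8-SuperNova is a mammalian expression plasmid of about 5 kb built on the pEGFP-N1 backbone, in which the original EGFP has been replaced by a fusion of mouse VAMP8 and the synthetic photosensitizer protein SuperNova. It is propagated in E. coli at high copy from a ColE1/pUC-type origin and selected with kanamycin. The NeoR/KanR gene (Tn5 aminoglycoside phosphotransferase) sits behind both a bacterial bla promoter and the SV40 enhancer/early promoter and ends in an HSV TK polyadenylation signal, so the same marker can also support G418 selection in mammalian cells. An f1 origin is also present. The short large T antigen, ble and bGH poly(A) fragments in the feature table are most likely backbone remnants or partial annotation matches rather than functional elements.

The expression cassette is driven by the human CMV immediate-early enhancer and promoter and terminated by the SV40 poly(A) signal. Downstream of the residual multiple cloning site lies the VAMP8 coding sequence, followed by SuperNova Red. The catalogue entry also lists a C-terminal Myc tag, although this is not annotated separately in the feature table. According to the depositor, SuperNova-Myc first replaced EGFP between BamHI and NotI to give a cytosolic version, and VAMP8 was then inserted between HindIII and BamHI. Because SuperNova is attached to the C-terminus of this endosomal SNARE, it ends up in the endosomal lumen. SuperNova is a monomeric red fluorescent protein that generates reactive oxygen species when illuminated. The construct therefore allows light-triggered radical production confined to endosomes, and the associated study used it to compare the cytotoxicity of radical stress across organelles.
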