Features (pLannotate 1.2.2; 15 found; start..end, strand, type, name):
     61..364     +  enhancer       CMV enhancer: human cytomegalovirus immediate early enhancer
    365..568     +  promoter       CMV promoter: human cytomegalovirus (CMV) immediate early promoter
    591..634     +  misc_feature   MCS (fragment): multiple cloning site
    638..940     +  CDS            Vamp8 (sequence withheld): VAMP8_MOUSE - Experimental evidence at protein level: Swiss-Prot protein existence level 1. SNAREs, soluble N-ethylmaleimide-sensitive factor-attachment protein receptors, are essential proteins for fusion of cellular membranes. SNAREs localized on opposing membranes assemble to form a trans-SNARE complex, an extended, parallel four alpha-helical bundle that drives membrane fusion. VAMP8 is a SNARE involved in autophagy through the direct control of autophagosome membrane fusion with the lysososome membrane via its interaction with the STX17-SNAP29 binary t- SNARE complex (By similarity). Also
    971..1678    +  CDS            SuperNova Red: SuperNova Red is a basic (constitutively fluorescent) red fluorescent protein published in 2013, derived from Anthomedusae sp. DC-2005.
   1727..1810    +  CDS            large T antigen (fragment): large T antigen from SV40 (simian virus 40)
   1833..1954    +  polyA_signal   SV40 poly(A) signal: SV40 polyadenylation signal
   1988..2416    -  rep_origin     f1 ori (sequence partly withheld): f1 bacteriophage origin of replication; arrow indicates direction of (+) strand synthesis
   2443..2547    +  promoter       AmpR promoter: bla
   2549..2906    +  promoter       SV40 promoter: SV40 enhancer and early promoter
   2941..3735    +  CDS            NeoR/KanR: aminoglycoside phosphotransferase from Tn5; aph(3')-II (or nptII); confers resistance to neomycin, kanamycin, and G418 (Geneticin®)
   3756..3908    +  CDS            ble (fragment): BLE_KLEPN - Experimental evidence at protein level: Swiss-Prot protein existence level 1. Binding protein with a strong affinity to the bleomycin family of antibiotics. Binds to CL990; an antimitotic-antibiotic compound. From Klebsiella pneumoniae.
   3967..4014    +  polyA_signal   HSV TK poly(A) signal: herpes simplex virus thymidine kinase polyadenylation signal (Cole and Stacy, 1985)
   4105..4121    -  polyA_signal   bGH poly(A) signal (fragment): bovine growth hormone polyadenylation signal
   4343..4931    +  rep_origin     ori: high-copy-number ColE1/pMB1/pBR322/pUC origin of replication
>Addgene plasmid #131855 | VAMP8-SuperNova | addgene full sequence | sequence record 273200 | Addgene NGS Result
TAGTTATTAATAGTAATCAATTACGGGGTCATTAGTTCATAGCCCATATATGGAGTTCCGCGTTACATAA
CTTACGGTAAATGGCCCGCCTGGCTGACCGCCCAACGACCCCCGCCCATTGACGTCAATAATGACGTATG
TTCCCATAGTAACGCCAATAGGGACTTTCCATTGACGTCAATGGGTGGAGTATTTACGGTAAACTGCCCA
CTTGGCAGTACATCAAGTGTATCATATGCCAAGTACGCCCCCTATTGACGTCAATGACGGTAAATGGCCC
GCCTGGCATTATGCCCAGTACATGACCTTATGGGACTTTCCTACTTGGCAGTACATCTACGTATTAGTCA
TCGCTATTACCATGGTGATGCGGTTTTGGCAGTACATCAATGGGCGTGGATAGCGGTTTGACTCACGGGG
ATTTCCAAGTCTCCACCCCATTGACGTCAATGGGAGTTTGTTTTGGCACCAAAATCAACGGGACTTTCCA
AAATGTCGTAACAACTCCGCCCCATTGACGCAAATGGGCGGTAGGCGTGTACGGTGGGAGGTCTATATAA
GCAGAGCTGGTTTAGTGAACCGTCAGATCCGCTAGCGCTACCGGACTCAGATCTCGAGCTCAAGCTTCGA
ATTCGAC
[303 nt withheld, positions 638-940]
AAGGATCCACCCGTGGCCACCATGGGCAGCGAGGTGGGCCCCGCCCTGTTCCAGAGCGACATGACCTTCA
AGATCTTCATCGACGGCGAGGTGAACGGCCAGAAGTTCACCATCGTGGCCGACGGCAGCAGCAAGTTCCC
CCACGGCGACTTCAACGTGCACGCCGTGTGCGAGACCGGCAAGCTGCCCATGAGCTGGAAGCCCATCTGC
CACCTGATCCAGTACGGCGAGCCCTTCTTCGCCCGCTACCCCGACGGCATCAGCCACTTCGCCCAGGAGT
GCTTCCCCGAGGGCCTGAGCATCGACCGCACCGTGCGCTTCGAGAACGACGGCACCATGACCAGCCACCA
CACCTACGAGCTGGACGACACCTGCGTGGTGAGCCGCATCACCGTGAACTGCGACGGCTTCCAGCCCGAC
GGCCCCATCATGCGCGACCAGCTGGTGGACATCCTGCCCAGCGAGACCCACATGTTCCCCCACGGCCCCA
ACGCCGTGCGCCAGACCGCCACCATCGGCTTCACCACCGCCGACGGCGGCAAGATGATGGGCCACTTCGA
CAGCAAGATGACCTTCAACGGCAGCCGCGCCATCGAGATCCCCGGCCCCCACTTCGTGACCATCATCACC
AAGCAGACCCGCGACACCAGCGACAAGCGCGACCACGTGTGCCAGCGCGAGGTGGCCTACGCCCACAGCG
TGCCCCGCATCACCAGCGCCATCGGCAGCGACGAGGACGAGCAGAAGCTGATCAGCGAGGAGGACCTGTA
AGCGGCCGCGACTCTAGATCATAATCAGCCATACCACATTTGTAGAGGTTTTACTTGCTTTAAAAAACCT
CCCACACCTCCCCCTGAACCTGAAACATAAAATGAATGCAATTGTTGTTGTTAACTTGTTTATTGCAGCT
TATAATGGTTACAAATAAAGCAATAGCATCACAAATTTCACAAATAAAGCATTTTTTTCACTGCATTCTA
GTTGTGGTTTGTCCAAACTCATCAATGTATCTTAAGGCGTAAATTGTAAGCGTTAATATTTTGTTAAAAT
TCGCGTTAAATTTTTGTTAAATCAGCTCATTTTTTAACCAATAGGCCGAAATCGGCAAAATCCCTTATAA
ATCAAAAGAATAGACCGAGATAGGGT
[37 nt withheld, positions 2087-2123]
AAAGAACGTGGACTCCAACGTCAAAGG
[49 nt withheld, positions 2151-2199]
T
[91 nt withheld, positions 2201-2291]
G
[124 nt withheld, positions 2293-2416]
CAGGTGGCACTTTTCGGGGAAATGTGCGCGGAACCCCTATTTGTTTATTTTTCTAAATACATTCAAATAT
GTATCCGCTCATGAGACAATAACCCTGATAAATGCTTCAATAATATTGAAAAAGGAAGAGTCCTGAGGCG
GAAAGAACCAGCTGTGGAATGTGTGTCAGTTAGGGTGTGGAAAGTCCCCAGGCTCCCCAGCAGGCAGAAG
TATGCAAAGCATGCATCTCAATTAGTCAGCAACCAGGTGTGGAAAGTCCCCAGGCTCCCCAGCAGGCAGA
AGTATGCAAAGCATGCATCTCAATTAGTCAGCAACCATAGTCCCGCCCCTAACTCCGCCCATCCCGCCCC
TAACTCCGCCCAGTTCCGCCCATTCTCCGCCCCATGGCTGACTAATTTTTTTTATTTATGCAGAGGCCGA
GGCCGCCTCGGCCTCTGAGCTATTCCAGAAGTAGTGAGGAGGCTTTTTTGGAGGCCTAGGCTTTTGCAAA
GATCGATCAAGAGACAGGATGAGGATCGTTTCGCATGATTGAACAAGATGGATTGCACGCAGGTTCTCCG
GCCGCTTGGGTGGAGAGGCTATTCGGCTATGACTGGGCACAACAGACAATCGGCTGCTCTGATGCCGCCG
TGTTCCGGCTGTCAGCGCAGGGGCGCCCGGTTCTTTTTGTCAAGACCGACCTGTCCGGTGCCCTGAATGA
ACTGCAAGACGAGGCAGCGCGGCTATCGTGGCTGGCCACGACGGGCGTTCCTTGCGCAGCTGTGCTCGAC
GTTGTCACTGAAGCGGGAAGGGACTGGCTGCTATTGGGCGAAGTGCCGGGGCAGGATCTCCTGTCATCTC
ACCTTGCTCCTGCCGAGAAAGTATCCATCATGGCTGATGCAATGCGGCGGCTGCATACGCTTGATCCGGC
TACCTGCCCATTCGACCACCAAGCGAAACATCGCATCGAGCGAGCACGTACTCGGATGGAAGCCGGTCTT
GTCGATCAGGATGATCTGGACGAAGAGCATCAGGGGCTCGCGCCAGCCGAACTGTTCGCCAGGCTCAAGG
CGAGCATGCCCGACGGCGAGGATCTCGTCGTGACCCATGGCGATGCCTGCTTGCCGAATATCATGGTGGA
AAATGGCCGCTTTTCTGGATTCATCGACTGTGGCCGGCTGGGTGTGGCGGACCGCTATCAGGACATAGCG
TTGGCTACCCGTGATATTGCTGAAGAGCTTGGCGGCGAATGGGCTGACCGCTTCCTCGTGCTTTACGGTA
TCGCCGCTCCCGATTCGCAGCGCATCGCCTTCTATCGCCTTCTTGACGAGTTCTTCTGAGCGGGACTCTG
GGGTTCGAAATGACCGACCAAGCGACGCCCAACCTGCCATCACGAGATTTCGATTCCACCGCCGCCTTCT
ATGAAAGGTTGGGCTTCGGAATCGTTTTCCGGGACGCCGGCTGGATGATCCTCCAGCGCGGGGATCTCAT
GCTGGAGTTCTTCGCCCACCCTAGGGGGAGGCTAACTGAAACACGGAAGGAGACAATACCGGAAGGAACC
CGCGCTATGACGGCAATAAAAAGACAGAATAAAACGCACGGTGTTGGGTCGTTTGTTCATAAACGCGGGG
TTCGGTCCCAGGGCTGGCACTCTGTCGATACCCCACCGAGACCCCATTGGGGCCAATACGCCCGCGTTTC
TTCCTTTTCCCCACCCCACCCCCCAAGTTCGGGTGAAGGCCCAGGGCTCGCAGCCAACGTCGGGGCGGCA
GGCCCTGCCATAGCCTCAGGTTACTCATATATACTTTAGATTGATTTAAAACTTCATTTTTAATTTAAAA
GGATCTAGGTGAAGATCCTTTTTGATAATCTCATGACCAAAATCCCTTAACGTGAGTTTTCGTTCCACTG
AGCGTCAGACCCCGTAGAAAAGATCAAAGGATCTTCTTGAGATCCTTTTTTTCTGCGCGTAATCTGCTGC
TTGCAAACAAAAAAACCACCGCTACCAGCGGTGGTTTGTTTGCCGGATCAAGAGCTACCAACTCTTTTTC
CGAAGGTAACTGGCTTCAGCAGAGCGCAGATACCAAATACTGTTCTTCTAGTGTAGCCGTAGTTAGGCCA
CCACTTCAAGAACTCTGTAGCACCGCCTACATACCTCGCTCTGCTAATCCTGTTACCAGTGGCTGCTGCC
AGTGGCGATAAGTCGTGTCTTACCGGGTTGGACTCAAGACGATAGTTACCGGATAAGGCGCAGCGGTCGG
GCTGAACGGGGGGTTCGTGCACACAGCCCAGCTTGGAGCGAACGACCTACACCGAACTGAGATACCTACA
GCGTGAGCTATGAGAAAGCGCCACGCTTCCCGAAGGGAGAAAGGCGGACAGGTATCCGGTAAGCGGCAGG
GTCGGAACAGGAGAGCGCACGAGGGAGCTTCCAGGGGGAAACGCCTGGTATCTTTATAGTCCTGTCGGGT
TTCGCCACCTCTGACTTGAGCGTCGATTTTTGTGATGCTCGTCAGGGGGGCGGAGCCTATGGAAAAACGC
CAGCAACGCGGCCTTTTTACGGTTCCTGGCCTTTTGCTGGCCTTTTGCTCACATGTTCTTTCCTGCGTTA
TCCCCTGATTCTGTGGATAACCGTATTACCGCCATGCAT
